>Addgene plasmid #231951 | pHR_SFFV_H2B_miRFP703 | addgene full sequence | sequence record 470260 | Addgene NGS Result
GAATTATTTTCATTTTAAAGAAATTGTATTTGTTAAATATGTACTACAAACTTAGTAGTTGGAAGGGCTA
ATTCACTCCCAAAGAAGACAAGATATCCTTGATCTGTGGATCTACCACACACAAGGCTACTTCCCTGATT
AGCAGAACTACACACCAGGGCCAGGGGTCAGATATCCACTGACCTTTGGATGGTGCTACAAGCTAGTACC
AGTTGAGCCAGATAAGGTAGAAGAGGCCAATAAAGGAGAGAACACCAGCTTGTTACACCCTGTGAGCCTG
CATGGGATGGATGACCCGGAGAGAGAAGTGTTAGAGTGGAGGTTTGACAGCCGCCTAGCATTTCATCACG
TGGCCCGAGAGCTGCATCCGGAGTACTTCAAGAACTGCTGATATCGAGCTTGCTACAAGGGACTTTCCGC
TGGGGACTTTCCAGGGAGGCGTGGCCTGGGCGGGACTGGGGAGTGGCGAGCCCTCAGATCCTGCATATAA
GCAGCTGCTTTTTGCCTGTACTGGGTCTCTCTGGTTAGACCAGATCTGAGCCTGGGAGCTCTCTGGCTAA
CTAGGGAACCCACTGCTTAAGCCTCAATAAAGCTTGCCTTGAGTGCTTCAAGTAGTGTGTGCCCGTCTGT
TGTGTGACTCTGGTAACTAGAGATCCCTCAGACCCTTTTAGTCAGTGTGGAAAATCTCTAGCAGTGGCGC
CCGAACAGGGACTTGAAAGCGAAAGGGAAACCAGAGGAGCTCTCTCGACGCAGGACTCGGCTTGCTGAAG
CGCGCACGGCAAGAGGCGAGGGGCGGCGACTGGTGAGTACGCCAAAAATTTTGACTAGCGGAGGCTAGAA
GGAGAGAGATGGGTGCGAGAGCGTCAGTATTAAGCGGGGGAGAATTAGATCGCGATGGGAAAAAATTCGG
TTAAGGCCAGGGGGAAAGAAAAAATATAAATTAAAACATATAGTATGGGCAAGCAGGGAGCTAGAACGAT
TCGCAGTTAATCCTGGCCTGTTAGAAACATCAGAAGGCTGTAGACAAATACTGGGACAGCTACAACCATC
CCTTCAGACAGGATCAGAAGAACTTAGATCATTATATAATACAGTAGCAACCCTCTATTGTGTGCATCAA
AGGATAGAGATAAAAGACACCAAGGAAGCTTTAGACAAGATAGAGGAAGAGCAAAACAAAAGTAAGACCA
CCGCACAGCAAGCGGCCGGCCGCTGATCTTCAGACCTGGAGGAGGAGATATGAGGGACAATTGGAGAAGT
GAATTATATAAATATAAAGTAGTAAAAATTGAACCATTAGGAGTAGCACCCACCAAGGCAAAGAGAAGAG
TGGTGCAGAGAGAAAAAAGAGCAGTGGGAATAGGAGCTTTGTTCCTTGGGTTCTTGGGAGCAGCAGGAAG
CACTATGGGCGCAGCGTCAATGACGCTGACGGTACAGGCCAGACAATTATTGTCTGGTATAGTGCAGCAG
CAGAACAATTTGCTGAGGGCTATTGAGGCGCAACAGCATCTGTTGCAACTCACAGTCTGGGGCATCAAGC
AGCTCCAGGCAAGAATCCTGGCTGTGGAAAGATACCTAAAGGATCAACAGCTCCTGGGGATTTGGGGTTG
CTCTGGAAAACTCATTTGCACCACTGCTGTGCCTTGGAATGCTAGTTGGAGTAATAAATCTCTGGAACAG
ATTTGGAATCACACGACCTGGATGGAGTGGGACAGAGAAATTAACAATTACACAAGCTTAATACACTCCT
TAATTGAAGAATCGCAAAACCAGCAAGAAAAGAATGAACAAGAATTATTGGAATTAGATAAATGGGCAAG
TTTGTGGAATTGGTTTAACATAACAAATTGGCTGTGGTATATAAAATTATTCATAATGATAGTAGGAGGC
TTGGTAGGTTTAAGAATAGTTTTTGCTGTACTTTCTATAGTGAATAGAGTTAGGCAGGGATATTCACCAT
TATCGTTTCAGACCCACCTCCCAACCCCGAGGGGACCCGACAGGCCCGAAGGAATAGAAGAAGAAGGTGG
AGAGAGAGACAGAGACAGATCCATTCGATTAGTGAACGGATCTCGACGGTATCGCCAAATGGCAGTATTC
ATCCACAATTTTAAAAGAAAAGGGGGGATTGGGGGGTACAGTGCAGGGGAAAGAATAGTAGACATAATAG
CAACAGACATACAAACTAAAGAATTACAAAAACAAATTACAAAAATTCAAAATTTTCGGGTTTATTACAG
GGACAGCAGAGATCCAGTTTGGATCGATAAGCTTGATATCGAATTCCTGCAGCCCCGATAAAATAAAAGA
TTTTATTTAGTCTCCAGAAAAAGGGGGGAATGAAAGACCCCACCTGTAGGTTTGGCAAGCTAGCTGCAGT
AACGCCATTTTGCAAGGCATGGAAAAATACCAAACCAAGAATAGAGAAGTTCAGATCAAGGGCGGGTACA
TGAAAATAGCTAACGTTGGGCCAAACAGGATATCTGCGGTGAGCAGTTTCGGCCCCGGCCCGGGGCCAAG
AACAGATGGTCACCGCAGTTTCGGCCCCGGCCCGAGGCCAAGAACAGATGGTCCCCAGATATGGCCCAAC
CCTCAGCAGTTTCTTAAGACCCATCAGATGTTTCCAGGCTCCCCCAAGGACCTGAAATGACCCTGCGCCT
TATTTGAATTAACCAATCAGCCTGCTTCTCGCTTCTGTTCGCGCGCTTCTGCTTCCCGAGCTCTATAAAA
GAGCTCACAACCCCTCACTCGGCGCGCCAGTCCTCCGACAGACTGAGTCGCCCGGGGGGGATCTGGAGCT
CTCGAGAATTCTCACGCGGCGATCGCACGCGTATGCCAGAGCCAGCGAAGTCTGCTCCCGCCCCGAAAAA
GGGCTCCAAGAAGGCGGTGACTAAGGCGCAGAAGAAAGGCGGCAAGAAGCGCAAGCGCAGCCGCAAGGAG
AGCTATTCCATCTATGTGTACAAGGTTCTGAAGCAGGTCCACCCTGACACCGGCATTTCGTCCAAGGCCA
TGGGCATCATGAATTCGTTTGTGAACGACATTTTCGAGCGCATCGCAGGTGAGGCTTCCCGCCTGGCGCA
TTACAACAAGCGCTCGACCATCACCTCCAGGGAGATCCAGACGGCCGTGCGCCTGCTGCTGCCTGGGGAG
TTGGCCAAGCACGCCGTGTCCGAGGGTACTAAGGCCATCACCAAGTACACCAGCGCTAAGGATCCACCGG
TCGCCACCATGGTAGCAGGTCATGCCTCTGGCAGCCCCGCATTCGGGACCGCCTCTCATTCGAATTGCGA
ACATGAAGAGATCCACCTCGCCGGCTCGATCCAGCCGCATGGCGCGCTTCTGGTCGTCAGCGAACATGAT
CATCGCGTCATCCAGGCCAGCGCCAACGCCGCGGAATTTCTGAATCTCGGAAGCGTACTCGGCGTTCCGC
TCGCCGAGATCGACGGCGATCTGTTGATCAAGATCCTGCCGCATCTCGATCCCACCGCCGAAGGCATGCC
GGTCGCGGTGCGCTGCCGGATCGGCAATCCCTCTACGGAGTACTGCGGTCTGATGCATCGGCCTCCGGAA
GGCGGGCTGATCATCGAACTCGAACGTGCCGGCCCGTCGATCGATCTGTCAGGCACGCTGGCGCCGGCGC
TGGAGCGGATCCGCACGGCGGGTTCACTGCGCGCGCTGTGCGATGACACCGTGCTGCTGTTTCAGCAGTG
CACCGGCTACGACCGGGTGATGGTGTATCGTTTCGATGAGCAAGGCCACGGCCTGGTATTCTCCGAGTGC
CATGTGCCTGGGCTCGAATCCTATTTCGGCAACCGCTATCCGTCGTCGCTGGTCCCGCAGATGGCGCGGC
AGCTGTACGTGCGGCAGCGCGTCCGCGTGCTGGTCGACGTCACCTATCAGCCGGTGCCGCTGGAGCCGCG
GCTGTCGCCGCTGACCGGGCGCGATCTCGACATGTCGGGCTGCTTCCTGCGCTCGATGTCGCCGATCCAT
CTGCAGTTCCTGAAGGACATGGGCGTGCGCGCCACCCTGGCGGTGTCGCTGGTGGTCGGCGGCAAGCTGT
GGGGCCTGGTTGTCTGTCACCATTATCTGCCGCGCTTCATCCGTTTCGAGCTGCGGGCGATCTGCAAACG
GCTCGCCGAAAGGATCGCGACGCGGATCACCGCGCTTGAGAGCTAACCTGCAGGCATGCAAGCTTGATAT
CAAGCTTATCGATAATCAACCTCTGGATTACAAAATTTGTGAAAGATTGACTGGTATTCTTAACTATGTT
GCTCCTTTTACGCTATGTGGATACGCTGCTTTAATGCCTTTGTATCATGCTATTGCTTCCCGTATGGCTT
TCATTTTCTCCTCCTTGTATAAATCCTGGTTGCTGTCTCTTTATGAGGAGTTGTGGCCCGTTGTCAGGCA
ACGTGGCGTGGTGTGCACTGTGTTTGCTGACGCAACCCCCACTGGTTGGGGCATTGCCACCACCTGTCAG
CTCCTTTCCGGGACTTTCGCTTTCCCCCTCCCTATTGCCACGGCGGAACTCATCGCCGCCTGCCTTGCCC
GCTGCTGGACAGGGGCTCGGCTGTTGGGCACTGACAATTCCGTGGTGTTGTCGGGGAAATCATCGTCCTT
TCCTTGGCTGCTCGCCTGTGTTGCCACCTGGATTCTGCGCGGGACGTCCTTCTGCTACGTCCCTTCGGCC
CTCAATCCAGCGGACCTTCCTTCCCGCGGCCTGCTGCCGGCTCTGCGGCCTCTTCCGCGTCTTCGCCTTC
GCCCTCAGACGAGTCGGATCTCCCTTTGGGCCGCCTCCCCGCATCGATACCGTCGACCTCGAGGGAATTA
ATTCGAGCTCGGTACCTTTAAGACCAATGACTTACAAGGCAGCTGTAGATCTTAGCCACTTTTTAAAAGA
AAAGGGGGGACTGGAAGGGCTAATTCACTCCCAACGAAGACAAGATCTGCTTTTTGCTTGTACTGGGTCT
CTCTGGTTAGACCAGATCTGAGCCTGGGAGCTCTCTGGCTAACTAGGGAACCCACTGCTTAAGCCTCAAT
AAAGCTTGCCTTGAGTGCTTCAAGTAGTGTGTGCCCGTCTGTTGTGTGACTCTGGTAACTAGAGATCCCT
CAGACCCTTTTAGTCAGTGTGGAAAATCTCTAGCAGCATCTAGAATTAATTCCGTGTATTCTATAGTGTC
ACCTAAATCGTATGTGTATGATACATAAGGTTATGTATTAATTGTAGCCGCGTTCTAACGACAATATGTA
CAAGCCTAATTGTGTAGCATCTGGCTTACTGAAGCAGACCCTATCATCTCTCTCGTAAACTGCCGTCAGA
GTCGGTTTGGTTGGACGAACCTTCTGAGTTTCTGGTAACGCCGTCCCGCACCCGGAAATGGTCAGCGAAC
CAATCAGCAGGGTCATCGCTAGCCAGATCCTCTACGCCGGACGCATCGTGGCCGGCATCACCGGCGCCAC
AGGTGCGGTTGCTGGCGCCTATATCGCCGACATCACCGATGGGGAAGATCGGGCTCGCCACTTCGGGCTC
ATGAGCGCTTGTTTCGGCGTGGGTATGGTGGCAGGCCCCGTGGCCGGGGGACTGTTGGGCGCCATCTCCT
TGCATGCACCATTCCTTGCGGCGGCGGTGCTCAACGGCCTCAACCTACTACTGGGCTGCTTCCTAATGCA
GGAGTCGCATAAGGGAGAGCGTCGAATGGTGCACTCTCAGTACAATCTGCTCTGATGCCGCATAGTTAAG
CCAGCCCCGACACCCGCCAACACCCGCTGACGCGCCCTGACGGGCTTGTCTGCTCCCGGCATCCGCTTAC
AGACAAGCTGTGACCGTCTCCGGGAGCTGCATGTGTCAGAGGTTTTCACCGTCATCACCGAAACGCGCGA
GACGAAAGGGCCTCGTGATACGCCTATTTTTATAGGTTAATGTCATGATAATAATGGTTTCTTAGACGTC
AGGTGGCACTTTTCGGGGAAATGTGCGCGGAACCCCTATTTGTTTATTTTTCTAAATACATTCAAATATG
TATCCGCTCATGAGACAATAACCCTGATAAATGCTTCAATAATATTGAAAAAGGAAGAGTATGAGTATTC
AACATTTCCGTGTCGCCCTTATTCCCTTTTTTGCGGCATTTTGCCTTCCTGTTTTTGCTCACCCAGAAAC
GCTGGTGAAAGTAAAAGATGCTGAAGATCAGTTGGGTGCACGAGTGGGTTACATCGAACTGGATCTCAAC
AGCGGTAAGATCCTTGAGAGTTTTCGCCCCGAAGAACGTTTTCCAATGATGAGCACTTTTAAAGTTCTGC
TATGTGGCGCGGTATTATCCCGTATTGACGCCGGGCAAGAGCAACTCGGTCGCCGCATACACTATTCTCA
GAATGACTTGGTTGAGTACTCACCAGTCACAGAAAAGCATCTTACGGATGGCATGACAGTAAGAGAATTA
TGCAGTGCTGCCATAACCATGAGTGATAACACTGCGGCCAACTTACTTCTGACAACGATCGGAGGACCGA
AGGAGCTAACCGCTTTTTTGCACAACATGGGGGATCATGTAACTCGCCTTGATCGTTGGGAACCGGAGCT
GAATGAAGCCATACCAAACGACGAGCGTGACACCACGATGCCTGTAGCAATGGCAACAACGTTGCGCAAA
CTATTAACTGGCGAACTACTTACTCTAGCTTCCCGGCAACAATTAATAGACTGGATGGAGGCGGATAAAG
TTGCAGGACCACTTCTGCGCTCGGCCCTTCCGGCTGGCTGGTTTATTGCTGATAAATCTGGAGCCGGTGA
GCGTGGGTCTCGCGGTATCATTGCAGCACTGGGGCCAGATGGTAAGCCCTCCCGTATCGTAGTTATCTAC
ACGACGGGGAGTCAGGCAACTATGGATGAACGAAATAGACAGATCGCTGAGATAGGTGCCTCACTGATTA
AGCATTGGTAACTGTCAGACCAAGTTTACTCATATATACTTTAGATTGATTTAAAACTTCATTTTTAATT
TAAAAGGATCTAGGTGAAGATCCTTTTTGATAATCTCATGACCAAAATCCCTTAACGTGAGTTTTCGTTC
CACTGAGCGTCAGACCCCGTAGAAAAGATCAAAGGATCTTCTTGAGATCCTTTTTTTCTGCGCGTAATCT
GCTGCTTGCAAACAAAAAAACCACCGCTACCAGCGGTGGTTTGTTTGCCGGATCAAGAGCTACCAACTCT
TTTTCCGAAGGTAACTGGCTTCAGCAGAGCGCAGATACCAAATACTGTTCTTCTAGTGTAGCCGTAGTTA
GGCCACCACTTCAAGAACTCTGTAGCACCGCCTACATACCTCGCTCTGCTAATCCTGTTACCAGTGGCTG
CTGCCAGTGGCGATAAGTCGTGTCTTACCGGGTTGGACTCAAGACGATAGTTACCGGATAAGGCGCAGCG
GTCGGGCTGAACGGGGGGTTCGTGCACACAGCCCAGCTTGGAGCGAACGACCTACACCGAACTGAGATAC
CTACAGCGTGAGCTATGAGAAAGCGCCACGCTTCCCGAAGGGAGAAAGGCGGACAGGTATCCGGTAAGCG
GCAGGGTCGGAACAGGAGAGCGCACGAGGGAGCTTCCAGGGGGAAACGCCTGGTATCTTTATAGTCCTGT
CGGGTTTCGCCACCTCTGACTTGAGCGTCGATTTTTGTGATGCTCGTCAGGGGGGCGGAGCCTATGGAAA
AACGCCAGCAACGCGGCCTTTTTACGGTTCCTGGCCTTTTGCTGGCCTTTTGCTCACATGTTCTTTCCTG
CGTTATCCCCTGATTCTGTGGATAACCGTATTACCGCCTTTGAGTGAGCTGATACCGCTCGCCGCAGCCG
AACGACCGAGCGCAGCGAGTCAGTGAGCGAGGAAGCGGAAGAGCGCCCAATACGCAAACCGCCTCTCCCC
GCGCGTTGGCCGATTCATTAATGCAGCTGTGGAATGTGTGTCAGTTAGGGTGTGGAAAGTCCCCAGGCTC
CCCAGCAGGCAGAAGTATGCAAAGCATGCATCTCAATTAGTCAGCAACCAGGTGTGGAAAGTCCCCAGGC
TCCCCAGCAGGCAGAAGTATGCAAAGCATGCATCTCAATTAGTCAGCAACCATAGTCCCGCCCCTAACTC
CGCCCATCCCGCCCCTAACTCCGCCCAGTTCCGCCCATTCTCCGCCCCATGGCTGACTAATTTTTTTTAT
TTATGCAGAGGCCGAGGCCGCCTCGGCCTCTGAGCTATTCCAGAAGTAGTGAGGAGGCTTTTTTGGAGGC
CTAGGCTTTTGCAAAAAGCTTGGACACAAGACAGGCTTGCGAGATATGTTTGAGAATACCACTTTATCCC
GCGTCAGGGAGAGGCAGTGCGTAAAAAGACGCGGACTCATGTGAAATACTGGTTTTTAGTGCGCCAGATC
TCTATAATCTCGCGCAACCTATTTTCCCCTCGAACACTTTTTAAGCCGTAGATAAACAGGCTGGGACACT
TCACATGAGCGAAAAATACATCGTCACCTGGGACATGTTGCAGATCCATGCACGTAAACTCGCAAGCCGA
CTGATGCCTTCTGAACAATGGAAAGGCATTATTGCCGTAAGCCGTGGCGGTCTGTACCGGGTGCGTTACT
GGCGCGTGAACTGGGTATTCGTCATGTCGATACCGTTTGTATTTCCAGCTACGATCACGACAACCAGCGC
GAGCTTAAAGTGCTGAAACGCGCAGAAGGCGATGGCGAAGGCTTCATCGTTATTGATGACCTGGTGGATA
CCGGTGGTACTGCGGTTGCGATTCGTGAAATGTATCCAAAAGCGCACTTTGTCACCATCTTCGCAAAACC
GGCTGGTCGTCCGCTGGTTGATGACTATGTTGTTGATATCCCGCAAGATACCTGGATTGAACAGCCGTGG
GATATGGGCGTCGTATTCGTCCCGCCAATCTCCGGTCGCTAATCTTTTCAACGCCTGGCACTGCCGGGCG
TTGTTCTTTTTAACTTCAGGCGGGTTACAATAGTTTCCAGTAAGTATTCTGGAGGCTGCATCCATGACAC
AGGCAAACCTGAGCGAAACCCTGTTCAAACCCCGCTTTAAACATCCTGAAACCTCGACGCTAGTCCGCCG
CTTTAATCACGGCGCACAACCGCCTGTGCAGTCGGCCCTTGATGGTAAAACCATCCCTCACTGGTATCGC
ATGATTAACCGTCTGATGTGGATCTGGCGCGGCATTGACCCACGCGAAATCCTCGACGTCCAGGCACGTA
TTGTGATGAGCGATGCCGAACGTACCGACGATGATTTATACGATACGGTGATTGGCTACCGTGGCGGCAA
CTGGATTTATGAGTGGGCCCCGGATCTTTGTGAAGGAACCTTACTTCTGTGGTGTGACATAATTGGACAA
ACTACCTACAGAGATTTAAAGCTCTAAGGTAAATATAAAATTTTTAAGTGTATAATGTGTTAAACTACTG
ATTCTAATTGTTTGTGTATTTTAGATTCCAACCTATGGAACTGATGAATGGGAGCAGTGGTGGAATGCCT
TTAATGAGGAAAACCTGTTTTGCTCAGAAGAAATGCCATCTAGTGATGATGAGGCTACTGCTGACTCTCA
ACATTCTACTCCTCCAAAAAAGAAGAGAAAGGTAGAAGACCCCAAGGACTTTCCTTCAGAATTGCTAAGT
TTTTTGAGTCATGCTGTGTTTAGTAATAGAACTCTTGCTTGCTTTGCTATTTACACCACAAAGGAAAAAG
CTGCACTGCTATACAAGAAAATTATGGAAAAATATTCTGTAACCTTTATAAGTAGGCATAACAGTTATAA
TCATAACATACTGTTTTTTCTTACTCCACACAGGCATAGAGTGTCTGCTATTAATAACTATGCTCAAAAA
TTGTGTACCTTTAGCTTTTTAATTTGTAAAGGGGTTAATAAGGAATATTTGATGTATAGTGCCTTGACTA
GAGATCATAATCAGCCATACCACATTTGTAGAGGTTTTACTTGCTTTAAAAAACCTCCCACACCTCCCCC
TGAACCTGAAACATAAAATGAATGCAATTGTTGTTGTTAACTTGTTTATTGCAGCTTATAATGGTTACAA
ATAAAGCAATAGCATCACAAATTTCACAAATAAAGCATTTTTTTCACTGCATTCTAGTTGTGGTTTGTCC
AAACTCATCAATGTATCTTATCATGTCTGGATCAACTGGATAACTCAAGCTAACCAAAATCATCCCAAAC
TTCCCACCCCATACCCTATTACCACTGCCAATTACCTGTGGTTTCATTTACTCTAAACCTGTGATTCCTC
T
Features (pLannotate 1.2.2; 34 found; start..end, strand, type, name):
     59..388     +  CDS            nef (fragment): NEF_HV1BR - Experimental evidence at protein level: Swiss-Prot protein existence level 1. Extracellular Nef protein targets CD4(+) T-lymphocytes for apoptosis by interacting with CXCR4 surface receptors (PubMed:14990729). From Human immunodeficiency virus type 1 group M subtype B (isolate BRU/LAI) (HIV-1).
    436..693     +  LTR            5' LTR (truncated): truncated 5' long terminal repeat (LTR) from HIV-1
    740..865     +  misc_feature   HIV-1 Ψ: packaging signal of human immunodeficiency virus type 1
    849..1187    +  CDS            HIV-1 gag (fragment): gag protein from human immunodeficiency virus 1; gag
   1362..1595    +  misc_feature   RRE: The Rev response element (RRE) of HIV-1 allows for Rev-dependent mRNA export from the nucleus to the cytoplasm.
   1972..2072    +  CDS            Rev (fragment): human immunodeficiency virus 1 (HIV-1) Rev protein; rev; enhances nuclear export of unspliced and incompletely spliced viral mRNAs
   2109..2226    +  misc_feature   cPPT/CTS: central polypurine tract and central termination sequence of HIV-1
   2263..2295    -  misc_feature   MCS (fragment): pBluescript multiple cloning site
   2379..2786    +  promoter       SFFV promoter: spleen focus-forming virus long terminal repeat (LTR) promoter
   2833..3210    +  CDS            H2B: human histone H2B; HIST1H2BJ
   3229..4176    +  CDS            ORF frame 1: bright monomeric near-infrared fluorescent protein engineered from a bacterial phytochrome, with an emission maximum of 703 nm (Shcherbakova et al., 2016)
   4176..4195    +  misc_feature   MCS (fragment): pUC18/19 multiple cloning site
   4196..4214    +  misc_feature   MCS (fragment): pBluescript multiple cloning site
   4214..4802    +  misc_feature   WPRE: woodchuck hepatitis virus posttranscriptional regulatory element
   4803..4825    +  misc_feature   MCS (fragment): pBluescript multiple cloning site
   4842..4910    +  CDS            nef (fragment): NEF_HV1Z2 - Experimental evidence at protein level: Swiss-Prot protein existence level 1. Extracellular Nef protein targets CD4(+) T-lymphocytes for apoptosis by interacting with CXCR4 surface receptors. From Human immunodeficiency virus type 1 group M subtype D (isolate Z2/CDC-Z34) (HIV-1).
   4912..5145    +  LTR            3' LTR (ΔU3): self-inactivating 3' long terminal repeat (LTR) from HIV-1
   5170..5188    -  promoter       SP6 promoter: promoter for bacteriophage SP6 RNA polymerase
   5416..5695    +  CDS            TcR (fragment): tetracycline efflux protein; tet; confers resistance to tetracycline
   5696..5744    -  misc_feature   bom (fragment): basis of mobility region from pBR322
   5846..5881    -  CDS            rop (fragment): Rop protein, which maintains plasmids at low copy number; rop
   5976..6080    +  promoter       AmpR promoter: bla
   6081..6941    +  CDS            AmpR: β-lactamase; bla; confers resistance to ampicillin, carbenicillin, and related antibiotics
   7112..7700    +  rep_origin     ori: high-copy-number ColE1/pMB1/pBR322/pUC origin of replication
   7883..7939    +  CDS            lacI (fragment): lac repressor; lacI; The lac repressor binds to the lac operator to inhibit transcription in E. coli. This inhibition can be relieved by adding lactose or isopropyl-β-D-thiogalactopyranoside (IPTG).
   7946..8275    +  promoter       SV40 promoter: SV40 enhancer and early promoter
   8475..8594    +  CDS            gpt (fragment): XGPT_ECOLI - Also known as gpp, gxu. Experimental evidence at protein level: Swiss-Prot protein existence level 1. Purine salvage pathway enzyme that catalyzes the transfer of the ribosyl-5-phosphate group from 5-phospho-alpha-D-ribose 1- diphosphate (PRPP) to the N9 position of the 6-oxopurines guanine and xanthine to form the corresponding ribonucleotides GMP (guanosine 5'- monophosphate) and XMP (xanthosine 5'-monophosphate), with the release of PPi. To a lesser extent, also acts on hypoxanthine (PubMed:9100006, PubMed:3886014). Does not ribophosphorylate adenine (PubMed:3886014). From Esch
   8594..8929    +  CDS            gpt (fragment): XGPT_ECOLI - Also known as gpp, gxu. Experimental evidence at protein level: Swiss-Prot protein existence level 1. Purine salvage pathway enzyme that catalyzes the transfer of the ribosyl-5-phosphate group from 5-phospho-alpha-D-ribose 1- diphosphate (PRPP) to the N9 position of the 6-oxopurines guanine and xanthine to form the corresponding ribonucleotides GMP (guanosine 5'- monophosphate) and XMP (xanthosine 5'-monophosphate), with the release of PPi. To a lesser extent, also acts on hypoxanthine (PubMed:9100006, PubMed:3886014). Does not ribophosphorylate adenine (PubMed:3886014). From Esch
   9024..9329    +  CDS            frsA (fragment): FRSA_ECOLI - Also known as yafA. Experimental evidence at protein level: Swiss-Prot protein existence level 1. Catalyzes the hydrolysis of esters (PubMed:15808744). Displays esterase activity toward pNP-butyrate (PubMed:15808744). May stimulate mixed-acid fermentation by acting as a fermentation/respiration switch that down-regulates respiration and up- regulates fermentation rates (PubMed:15169777). From Escherichia coli (strain K12).
   9333..9407    +  CDS            small t antigen (fragment): SV40 (simian virus 40) small t antigen
   9409..9474    +  intron         small t intron: SV40 (simian virus 40) small t antigen intron
   9604..9624    +  CDS            SV40 NLS: nuclear localization signal of SV40 (simian virus 40) large T antigen
   9943..10026   +  CDS            large T antigen (fragment): large T antigen from SV40 (simian virus 40)
  10049..10183   +  polyA_signal   SV40 poly(A) signal: SV40 polyadenylation signal
