[The description below was written by a language model from this plasmid's Addgene catalogue record and pLannotate feature annotations shown in this document.]
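Description:
pHR_SFFV_H2B_miRFP703 is a lentiviral transfer plasmid of about 10.3 kb built on the HIV-1-derived pHR backbone and designed for constitutive expression of a nuclear, far-red fluorescent marker in mammalian cells. It is maintained in E. coli through a high-copy ColE1/pUC-type origin and selected with ampicillin via the β-lactamase gene. The recorded propagation strain is a recombination-limiting one, which is common practice for plasmids carrying repeated LTR sequences.

The viral cassette runs from a truncated 5' LTR to a self-inactivating ΔU3 3' LTR. Between them lie the Ψ packaging signal with an adjoining gag fragment, the Rev response element for nuclear export of the genomic RNA, and the cPPT/CTS element, which aids nuclear import and transduction efficiency. Within this frame, the spleen focus-forming virus (SFFV) LTR promoter drives human histone H2B followed closely by miRFP703, a monomeric near-infrared fluorescent protein engineered from a bacterial phytochrome with emission near 703 nm. Fusion to H2B tethers the fluorophore to chromatin, giving a sharp nuclear signal. A WPRE downstream of the coding sequence enhances transcript stability and expression.

Outside the LTRs, the annotation picks up backbone remnants: an SV40 promoter with gpt fragments, SV40 small t intron and poly(A) sequences, and pieces of the tetracycline resistance, rop and bom regions. These appear to be legacy elements rather than functional parts of the payload, and no mammalian drug selection marker lies within the packaged region. The construct suits stable nuclear labelling for cell tracking, segmentation or counting in live imaging, in a spectral channel that leaves the shorter-wavelength channels free for other reporters.
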