Addgene plasmid #231951: pHR_SFFV_H2B_miRFP703
Purpose: Lentiviral vector for constitutive expression of the far-red fluorescent protein miRFP703 fused with the H2B nuclear localization tag (SFFV promoter)
Depositing lab: Leonardo Morsut. Depositing organization: University of Southern California.
Backbone
  Vector backbone: pHR
  Vector type: Lentiviral
Growth in bacteria
  Bacterial resistance: Ampicillin, 100 μg/mL
  Growth temperature: 37°C
  Growth strain: NEB Stable
  Copy number: High Copy
Gene/Insert
  Gene/Insert name: H2B_miRFP703
  Species: Synthetic
  Cloning method: Ligation Independent Cloning
  Sequencing primers: 5′ Unknown
Terms and licenses: Academic/Nonprofit Terms; Industry Terms: Not Available to Industry
How to cite: pHR_SFFV_H2B_miRFP703 was a gift from Leonardo Morsut (Addgene plasmid # 231951 ; http://n2t.net/addgene:231951 ; RRID:Addgene_231951)
